>Addgene plasmid #247413 | cwby0063 | addgene full sequence | sequence record 496894 | Addgene NGS Result
ACTCCTGCATTAGGAAGCAGCCCAGTAGTAGGTTGAGGCCGTTGAGCACCGCCGCCGCAAGGAATGGTGC
ATGCAAGGAGATGGCGCCCAACAGTCCCCCGGCCACGGGGCCTGCCACCATACCCACGCCGAAACAAGCG
CTCATGAGCCCGAAGTGGCGAGCCCGATCTTCCCCATCGGTGATGTCGGCGATATAGGCGCCAGCAACCG
CACCTGTGGCGCCGGTGATGCCGGCCACGATGCGTCCGGCGTAGAGGATCGAGATCGATCTCGATCCCGC
GAAATTAATACGACTCACTATAGGGGAATTGTGAGCGGATAACAATTCCCCTCTAGAAATAATTTTGTTT
AACTTTAAGAAGGAGATATACATATGGAAAAGTTTAAAGAACAGCTGCTGGAAGAAGTGAAGAAAATTGT
CCTGGAAACCATGACCAAAGTGATGGAACATCTGGAGAAATGGTTCGTTACCCTGGCGGAAATCATCATT
ACCAAAAGCGAAGAAAAGCTGGAAGAACTCAAAGAAACCATGGAGAAAAGCATCGAAGAACTGCGCAAAG
AAGCGGAAGGATCAGGAGGAGACCGGTAATAAAAAGCGTATTACAGTGACAGTTGACAGCGACAGCTATC
AGTTGCTCAAGGCATATATGATGTCAATATCTCCGGTCTGGTATGCACAACCAAGAATGAAGCCCATGCA
GTTTAAGGTTTACACCTATAAAAGAGAGAGCCGTTATCGTCTGTTTGTGGATGTACAGAGTGATATTATT
GACACGCCCGGGCGACGGATGGTGATCCCCCTGGCCAGTGCACGTCTGCTGTCAGATAAAGTCTCCCGTG
AACTTTACCCGGTGGTGCATATCGGGGATGAAAGCTGGCGCATGATGACCACCGATATGGCCAGTGTGCC
GGTTTCCGTTATCGGGGAAGAAGTGGCTGATCTCAGCCACCGCGAAAATGACATCAAAAACGCCATTAAC
CTGATGTTCTGGGGAATATGAACGGTCTCGTTCCCATCATTGGGGCAGCACCCACCACCACCACCACCAC
TAATGATAATGAGATCCGGCTGCTAACAAAGCCCGAAAGGAAGCTGAGTTGGCTGCTGCCACCGCTGAGC
AATAACTAGCATAACCCCTTGGGGCCTCTAAACGGGTCTTGAGGGGTTTTTTGCTGAAAGGAGGAACTAT
ATCCGGATTGGCGAATGGG
[124 nt withheld, positions 1210-1333]
C
[91 nt withheld, positions 1335-1425]
A
[49 nt withheld, positions 1427-1475]
CCTTTGACGTTGGAGTCCACGTTCTTT
[37 nt withheld, positions 1503-1539]
ACCCTATCTCGGTCTATTCTTTTGATTTATAAGGGATTTTGCCGATTTCGGCCTATTGGTTAAAAAATGA
GCTGATTTAACAAAAATTTAACGCGAATTTTAACAAAATATTAACGCTTACAATTTAGGTGGCACTTTTC
GGGGAAATGTGCGCGGAACCCCTATTTGTTTATTTTTCTAAATACATTCAAATATGTATCCGCTCATGAA
TTAATTCTTAGAAAAACTCATCGAGCATCAAATGAAACTGCAATTTATTCATATCAGGATTATCAATACC
ATATTTTTGAAAAAGCCGTTTCTGTAATGAAGGAGAAAACTCACCGAGGCAGTTCCATAGGATGGCAAGA
TCCTGGTATCGGTCTGCGATTCCGACTCGTCCAACATCAATACAACCTATTAATTTCCCCTCGTCAAAAA
TAAGGTTATCAAGTGAGAAATCACCATGAGTGACGACTGAATCCGGTGAGAATGGCAAAAGTTTATGCAT
TTCTTTCCAGACTTGTTCAACAGGCCAGCCATTACGCTCGTCATCAAAATCACTCGCATCAACCAAACCG
TTATTCATTCGTGATTGCGCCTGAGCGAGACGAAATACGCGATCGCTGTTAAAAGGACAATTACAAACAG
GAATCGAATGCAACCGGCGCAGGAACACTGCCAGCGCATCAACAATATTTTCACCTGAATCAGGATATTC
TTCTAATACCTGGAATGCTGTTTTCCCGGGGATCGCAGTGGTGAGTAACCATGCATCATCAGGAGTACGG
ATAAAATGCTTGATGGTCGGAAGAGGCATAAATTCCGTCAGCCAGTTTAGTCTGACCATCTCATCTGTAA
CATCATTGGCAACGCTACCTTTGCCATGTTTCAGAAACAACTCTGGCGCATCGGGCTTCCCATACAATCG
ATAGATTGTCGCACCTGATTGCCCGACATTATCGCGAGCCCATTTATACCCATATAAATCAGCATCCATG
TTGGAATTTAATCGCGGCCTAGAGCAAGACGTTTCCCGTTGAATATGGCTCATAACACCCCTTGTATTAC
TGTTTATGTAAGCAGACAGTTTTATTGTTCATGACCAAAATCCCTTAACGTGAGTTTTCGTTCCACTGAG
CGTCAGACCCCGTAGAAAAGATCAAAGGATCTTCTTGAGATCCTTTTTTTCTGCGCGTAATCTGCTGCTT
GCAAACAAAAAAACCACCGCTACCAGCGGTGGTTTGTTTGCCGGATCAAGAGCTACCAACTCTTTTTCCG
AAGGTAACTGGCTTCAGCAGAGCGCAGATACCAAATACTGTCCTTCTAGTGTAGCCGTAGTTAGGCCACC
ACTTCAAGAACTCTGTAGCACCGCCTACATACCTCGCTCTGCTAATCCTGTTACCAGTGGCTGCTGCCAG
TGGCGATAAGTCGTGTCTTACCGGGTTGGACTCAAGACGATAGTTACCGGATAAGGCGCAGCGGTCGGGC
TGAACGGGGGGTTCGTGCACACAGCCCAGCTTGGAGCGAACGACCTACACCGAACTGAGATACCTACAGC
GTGAGCTATGAGAAAGCGCCACGCTTCCCGAAGGGAGAAAGGCGGACAGGTATCCGGTAAGCGGCAGGGT
CGGAACAGGAGAGCGCACGAGGGAGCTTCCAGGGGGAAACGCCTGGTATCTTTATAGTCCTGTCGGGTTT
CGCCACCTCTGACTTGAGCGTCGATTTTTGTGATGCTCGTCAGGGGGGCGGAGCCTATGGAAAAACGCCA
GCAACGCGGCCTTTTTACGGTTCCTGGCCTTTTGCTGGCCTTTTGCTCACATGTTCTTTCCTGCGTTATC
CCCTGATTCTGTGGATAACCGTATTACCGCCTTTGAGTGAGCTGATACCGCTCGCCGCAGCCGAACGACC
GAGCGCAGCGAGTCAGTGAGCGAGGAAGCGGAAGAGCGCCTGATGCGGTATTTTCTCCTTACGCATCTGT
GCGGTATTTCACACCGCAATGGTGCACTCTCAGTACAATCTGCTCTGATGCCGCATAGTTAAGCCAGTAT
ACACTCCGCTATCGCTACGTGACTGGGTCATGGCTGCGCCCCGACACCCGCCAACACCCGCTGACGCGCC
CTGACGGGCTTGTCTGCTCCCGGCATCCGCTTACAGACAAGCTGTGACCGTCTCCGGGAGCTGCATGTGT
CAGAGGTTTTCACCGTCATCACCGAAACGCGCGAGGCAGCTGCGGTAAAGCTCATCAGCGTGGTCGTGAA
GCGATTCACAGATGTCTGCCTGTTCATCCGCGTCCAGCTCGTTGAGTTTCTCCAGAAGCGTTAATGTCTG
GCTTCTGATAAAGCGGGCCATGTTAAGGGCGGTTTTTTCCTGTTTGGTCACTGATGCCTCCGTGTAAGGG
GGATTTCTGTTCATGGGGGTAATGATACCGATGAAACGAGAGAGGATGCTCACGATACGGGTTACTGATG
ATGAACATGCCCGGTTACTGGAACGTTGTGAGGGTAAACAACTGGCGGTATGGATGCGGCGGGACCAGAG
AAAAATCACTCAGGGTCAATGCCAGCGCTTCGTTAATACAGATGTAGGTGTTCCACAGGGTAGCCAGCAG
CATCCTGCGATGCAGATCCGGAACATAATGGTGCAGGGCGCTGACTTCCGCGTTTCCAGACTTTACGAAA
CACGGAAACCGAAGACCATTCATGTTGTTGCTCAGGTCGCAGACGTTTTGCAGCAGCAGTCGCTTCACGT
TCGCTCGCGTATCGGTGATTCATTCTGCTAACCAGTAAGGCAACCCCGCCAGCCTAGCCGGGTCCTCAAC
GACAGGAGCACGATCATGCGCACCCGTGGGGCCGCCATGCCGGCGATAATGGCCTGCTTCTCGCCGAAAC
GTTTGGTGGCGGGACCAGTGACGAAGGCTTGAGCGAGGGCGTGCAAGATTCCGAATACCGCAAGCGACAG
GCCGATCATCGTCGCGCTCCAGCGAAAGCGGTCCTCGCCGAAAATGACCCAGAGCGCTGCCGGCACCTGT
CCTACGAGTTGCATGATAAAGAAGACAGTCATAAGTGCGGCGACGATAGTCATGCCCCGCGCCCACCGGA
AGGAGCTGACTGGGTTGAAGGCTCTCAAGGGCATCGGTCGAGATCCCGGTGCCTAATGAGTGAGCTAACT
TACATTAATTGCGTTGCGCTCACTGCCCGCTTTCCAGTCGGGAAACCTGTCGTGCCAGCTGCATTAATGA
ATCGGCCAACGCGCGGGGAGAGGCGGTTTGCGTATTGGGCGCCAGGGTGGTTTTTCTTTTCACCAGTGAG
ACGGGCAACAGCTGATTGCCCTTCACCGCCTGGCCCTGAGAGAGTTGCAGCAAGCGGTCCACGCTGGTTT
GCCCCAGCAGGCGAAAATCCTGTTTGATGGTGGTTAACGGCGGGATATAACATGAGCTGTCTTCGGTATC
GTCGTATCCCACTACCGAGATGTCCGCACCAACGCGCAGCCCGGACTCGGTAATGGCGCGCATTGCGCCC
AGCGCCATCTGATCGTTGGCAACCAGCATCGCAGTGGGAACGATGCCCTCATTCAGCATTTGCATGGTTT
GTTGAAAACCGGACATGGCACTCCAGTCGCCTTCCCGTTCCGCTATCGGCTGAATTTGATTGCGAGTGAG
ATATTTATGCCAGCCAGCCAGACGCAGACGCGCCGAGACAGAACTTAATGGGCCCGCTAACAGCGCGATT
TGCTGGTGACCCAATGCGACCAGATGCTCCACGCCCAGTCGCGTACCGTCTTCATGGGAGAAAATAATAC
TGTTGATGGGTGTCTGGTCAGAGACATCAAGAAATAACGCCGGAACATTAGTGCAGGCAGCTTCCACAGC
AATGGCATCCTGGTCATCCAGCGGATAGTTAATGATCAGCCCACTGACGCGTTGCGCGAGAAGATTGTGC
ACCGCCGCTTTACAGGCTTCGACGCCGCTTCGTTCTACCATCGACACCACCACGCTGGCACCCAGTTGAT
CGGCGCGAGATTTAATCGCCGCGACAATTTGCGACGGCGCGTGCAGGGCCAGACTGGAGGTGGCAACGCC
AATCAGCAACGACTGTTTGCCCGCCAGTTGTTGTGCCACGCGGTTGGGAATGTAATTCAGCTCCGCCATC
GCCGCTTCCACTTTTTCCCGCGTTTTCGCAGAAACGTGGCTGGCCTGGTTCACCACGCGGGAAACGGTCT
GATAAGAGACACCGGCATACTCTGCGACATCGTATAACGTTACTGGTTTCACATTCACCACCCTGAATTG
ACTCTCTTCCGGGCGCTATCATGCCATACCGCGAAAGGTTTTGCGCCATTCGATGGTGTCCGGGATCTCG
ACGCTCTCCCTTATGCG
Features (pLannotate 1.2.2; 20 found; start..end, strand, type, name):
    286..304     +  promoter       T7 promoter: promoter for bacteriophage T7 RNA polymerase
    305..329     +  protein_bind   lac operator: The lac repressor binds to the lac operator to inhibit transcription in E. coli. This inhibition can be relieved by adding lactose or isopropyl-β-D-thiogalactopyranoside (IPTG). lac repressor encoded by lacI
    344..366     +  RBS            RBS: efficient ribosome binding site from bacteriophage T7 gene 10 (Olins and Rangwala, 1989)
    591..662     +  CDS            ccdA (fragment): CCDA_ECO57 - Also known as H, letA. Experimental evidence at protein level: Swiss-Prot protein existence level 1. Antitoxin component of a type II toxin-antitoxin (TA) system which inhibits the post-segregational killing (PSK) of plasmid-free cells, also referred to as a plasmid addiction system. Binds to and blocks the activity of CcdB; will also remove bound CcdB protein from the CcdB-GyrA complex by forming a CcdA-CcdB complex, a process termed rejuvenation. Functions as a transcriptional corepressor for the ccdAB operon, repression also requires CcdB (By similarity). From Escherichia coli
    696..998     +  CDS            ccdB: CCDB_ECOLI - Also known as G, letB, letD. Experimental evidence at protein level: Swiss-Prot protein existence level 1. Toxic component of a type II toxin-antitoxin (TA) system, functioning in plasmid maintainence. Responsible for the post- segregational killing (PSK) of plasmid-free cells, also referred to as a plasmid addiction system. Half-life of over 2 hours. Cell killing by CcdB is accompanied by filamentation, defects in chromosome and plasmid segregation, defects in cell division, formation of anucleate cells, decreased DNA synthesis and plasmid loss. Interferes with the activity of DN
   1032..1050    +  CDS            9xHis (fragment): 9xHis affinity tag
   1069..1118    +  CDS            SET1 (fragment): solubility-enhancement tag derived from T7 phage gene 10B
   1126..1173    +  terminator     T7 terminator: transcription terminator for bacteriophage T7 RNA polymerase
   1210..1638    +  rep_origin     f1 ori (sequence partly withheld): f1 bacteriophage origin of replication; arrow indicates direction of (+) strand synthesis
   1691..1748    +  promoter       AmpR promoter (fragment): bla
   1757..2572    -  CDS            KanR: aminoglycoside phosphotransferase; aph(3')-Ia; confers resistance to kanamycin in bacteria or G418 (Geneticin®) in eukaryotes
   2694..3282    +  rep_origin     ori: high-copy-number ColE1/pMB1/pBR322/pUC origin of replication
   3468..3607    -  misc_feature   bom: basis of mobility region from pBR322
   3709..3900    -  CDS            rop: Rop protein, which maintains plasmids at low copy number; rop
   3917..4297    +  CDS            YPB1_ECOLX: Protein predicted: Swiss-Prot protein existence level 4. From Escherichia coli.
   4369..4660    -  CDS            TcR (fragment): tetracycline efflux protein; tet; confers resistance to tetracycline
   4675..4696    -  protein_bind   CAP binding site: CAP binding activates transcription in the presence of cAMP. E. coli catabolite activator protein
   4709..5791    -  CDS            lacI: lac repressor; lacI; The lac repressor binds to the lac operator to inhibit transcription in E. coli. This inhibition can be relieved by adding lactose or isopropyl-β-D-thiogalactopyranoside (IPTG).
   5792..5869    -  promoter       lacI promoter: lacI
   5877..260     -  CDS            TcR (fragment) (across the origin): tetracycline efflux protein; tet; confers resistance to tetracycline
