[The description below was written by a language model from this plasmid's Addgene catalogue record and pLannotate feature annotations shown in this document.]
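Description:
cwby0063 is a pET29-based bacterial expression plasmid (about 5.9 kb) built as a Golden Gate destination vector for inserting synthetic protein-coding sequences. It is selected with kanamycin through the aph(3')-Ia KanR gene and replicates from a ColE1/pMB1-type origin accompanied by the bom region and rop, as is typical of pET backbones; an f1 origin is also present. The short TcR fragments, the AmpR promoter fragment and the predicted open reading frame near rop appear to be backbone remnants rather than functional parts.

The expression cassette consists of a T7 promoter with an adjacent lac operator, the T7 gene 10 ribosome binding site and a T7 terminator, with lacI and its own promoter carried on the plasmid so that transcription is repressed until induction with IPTG in a host supplying T7 RNA polymerase. According to the stated purpose, the cloning site is arranged as an AGGA overhang, HALC4_135, a GS linker, a promoter-driven ccdB dropout, a TTCC overhang, a SNAC tag and a 6xHis tag. The feature table confirms the ccdB gene, preceded by a ccdA fragment, and a downstream His-tag annotation, but it does not annotate HALC4_135, the linker or the SNAC sequence, and the record does not explain what HALC4_135 is. CcdB is a gyrase-poisoning toxin, so plasmids that retain the dropout kill standard cloning strains, giving negative selection for clones in which an insert has replaced it. The SNAC sequence is generally used as a chemically cleavable site for removing the tag. The associated publication concerns scaling up experimental characterization of designed proteins, consistent with use in high-throughput cloning, expression and His-tag purification.
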