Addgene plasmid #247413: cwby0063
Purpose: GGA cloning AGGA-HALC4_135-GS-promoter-ccdb-TTCC-SNAC-6xhis
Depositing lab: David Baker. Publication: Accelerating protein design by scaling experimental characterization. Qian J, Milles LF, Wicky BIM, Ragotte RJ, Motmaen A, Borst AJ, Skotheim R, Ols S, Coventry B, Li X, Kibler RD, Goreshnik I, Exposit M, Lore K, Stewart L, Baker D. Nat Commun. 2026 Aug 20;17(1):9945. doi: 10.1038/s41467-026-76740-9. PubMed 42754580.
Backbone
  Vector backbone: pET29
  Vector type: Bacterial Expression
Growth in bacteria
  Bacterial resistance: Kanamycin, 50 μg/mL
  Growth temperature: 37°C
  Growth strain: NEB Stable
  Copy number: Unknown
Gene/Insert
  Gene/Insert name: ccdb
  Species: Synthetic
  Promoter: T7
  Cloning method: Golden Gate
Terms and licenses: Academic/Nonprofit Terms; Industry Terms: Not Available to Industry
Depositor comments: Please visit https://doi.org/10.1101/2025.08.05.668824 for bioRxiv preprint.
How to cite: cwby0063 was a gift from David Baker (Addgene plasmid # 247413 ; http://n2t.net/addgene:247413 ; RRID:Addgene_247413)
